Addgene plasmid #27428: CtkA_full_pET21a
Depositing lab: SeWon Suh. Depositing organization: Seoul National University. Publication: Helicobacter pylori proinflammatory protein up-regulates NF-kappaB as a cell-translocating Ser/Thr kinase. Kim DJ, Park KS, Kim JH, Yang SH, Yoon JY, Han BG, Kim HS, Lee SJ, Jang JY, Kim KH, Kim MJ, Song JS, Kim HJ, Park CM, Lee SK, Lee BI, Suh SW. Proc Natl Acad Sci U S A. 2010 Dec 14;107(50):21418-23. doi: 10.1073/pnas.1010153107. Epub 2010 Nov 22. PubMed 21098302.
Backbone
  Vector backbone: pET21a
  Backbone size w/o insert (bp): 5000
  Vector type: Bacterial Expression
Growth in bacteria
  Bacterial resistance: Ampicillin, 100 μg/mL
  Growth temperature: 37°C
  Growth strain: DH5alpha
  Copy number: Low Copy
Gene/Insert
  Gene/Insert name: Cell translocating kinas A (alt names: CtkA; Jhp0940)
  Species: H. pylori
  Insert size (bp): 975
  Entrez Gene: jhp0940
  Tag / fusion protein: His (C terminal on backbone)
  Cloning method: Restriction Enzyme; 5′ cloning site NdeI (not destroyed); 3′ cloning site XhoI (not destroyed)
  Sequencing primers: 5′ T7
Terms and licenses: Academic/Nonprofit Terms; Industry Terms: Not Available to Industry
How to cite: CtkA_full_pET21a was a gift from SeWon Suh (Addgene plasmid # 27428 ; http://n2t.net/addgene:27428 ; RRID:Addgene_27428)
