[The description below was written by a language model from this plasmid's Addgene catalogue record.]
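Description:
CtkA_full_pET21a is a bacterial expression plasmid built on the pET21a backbone (about 5 kb without insert), carrying the full-length coding sequence of cell translocating kinase A (CtkA, also known as Jhp0940) from Helicobacter pylori. The insert of roughly 975 bp was placed between the NdeI and XhoI sites, both of which remain intact, so the gene can be excised or swapped with the same enzymes. The plasmid is selected with ampicillin, is recorded as low copy, and is propagated in a standard cloning strain (DH5alpha). No feature table accompanies the record, so individual backbone elements are not itemised. pET21a vectors in general use a T7 promoter under lac operator control, which fits the T7 primer listed for sequencing from the 5′ end.

Cloning through NdeI places the insert's start codon at the vector's translation initiation site, and the XhoI junction reads in frame into the backbone-encoded C-terminal His tag. The product is therefore CtkA with a C-terminal polyhistidine tail, suitable for purification by immobilised metal affinity chromatography. Expression from a T7-driven vector of this type requires an E. coli host that supplies T7 RNA polymerase, although the record does not name an expression strain.

The associated work characterised this H. pylori proinflammatory protein as a Ser/Thr kinase that translocates into cells and up-regulates NF-kappaB. The plasmid's likely purpose is therefore to produce recombinant full-length CtkA for biochemical, structural or cell-based studies of that activity. The "full" in the name indicates the complete protein, but the record does not describe any truncated variants.
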