>Addgene plasmid #27428 | CtkA_full_pET21a | addgene partial sequence | sequence record 33773 | 27428 with T7-term
TTCGGGCTTTGTTAGCAGCCGGATCTCAGTGGTGGTGGTGGTGGTGCTCGAGTCGTCTACGCTTAGGTGT
GGGGGTGTATTCATTGGAATTGTCTAAATCATCTGCGTTGTCATAAGGGTTTGAGTGAGCTTGTTTGTGT
TGTAAGGATAACTCAATAGCTCTAGTGTGTGCTACATCTATAATCTTTGATTTTCTTTCATCAAGCATTG
TATGTAAAAATTCTTTGTGTATTTCGCTCATAAAGGGTGTGTTATCAATAATTGAATGGATTTTATTCAT
ATCTATGCGTGGGTATATCCTAAGTAGTGCATCAAGGCAATCTTTATTATTGGTTTGAGTTAAGAAATCA
TAGTAGTTAATTTTTTTATCGTTGTCATCTTTTAAGATAGATTGGGGGAAATTATAAATCCTTGCATTGA
GTTCATCGATATTACTTAAAACTTTTTGGCATACCACATCATCAGCTTGGGGGTATAGACAAGAGCCACA
ATCAAAAATGGGAGCTATTTGATATTCTTTTGAATTTGAGGCTCTTAAGAACCCCCAATTACCATTATGC
CTATCAAAATTACCTAGCAATGTATCTGCTACAAACATATCCCAAAAGAAACATTTTAAAACTTTTGGCT
CAATAAAATGCTGGTTATCTATGGCATAAAGCACATCATTCAAATTAGTGTCTTTGCCTGATTTTTCTAA
TTCAATCATAGTATTTTTTAGACTTAGAAAATCTACAAGCTCGTATTGATGGGTGGTAAAATCTTTACAA
GCAACCACGATTTTATTTTTATAAGTGCCTAGCAATGTTTCTTGAACCTTTAAGCCTAAGCTATTGACTA
TATGACATGCTACATATTCACTAAA
